Addgene plasmid #229067: pAAV CAG Barcode5
Purpose: Expression mapping
Depositing lab: Scott Sternson. Depositing organization: University of California, San Diego (UCSD).
Backbone
  Vector backbone: pAAV
  Vector type: AAV
Growth in bacteria
  Bacterial resistance: Ampicillin, 100 μg/mL
  Growth temperature: 37°C
  Growth strain: NEB Stable
  Copy number: Unknown
Gene/Insert
  Gene/Insert name: CAG Barcode5
  gRNA/shRNA sequence: ATGACACGCCGCAACTTGGACCCGATTCGGTGTGGGCAGTATTGGCAGAGTATCGAACAAGACCCGGAGAGTCAATCCTCTCGTACTCCCGAAACGGGTGCGTGGAGCCAGGTGCAAACCAATCTTGGGCAGTTGGACGATTCCGAGGTCGCCTAATAATAA
  Species: Synthetic
Terms and licenses: Academic/Nonprofit Terms; Industry Terms: Not Available to Industry
Depositor comments: Barcode sequence listed in "gRNA sequence" field.
How to cite: pAAV CAG Barcode5 was a gift from Scott Sternson (Addgene plasmid # 229067 ; http://n2t.net/addgene:229067 ; RRID:Addgene_229067)
