[The description below was written by a language model from this plasmid's Addgene catalogue record and pLannotate feature annotations shown in this document.]
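Description:
pAAV CAG Barcode5 is an AAV transfer plasmid of about 4.9 kb, built on a pAAV backbone and intended for packaging a barcoded expression cassette into recombinant adeno-associated virus. In bacteria it is maintained through a high-copy ColE1/pUC-type origin and selected with ampicillin via the β-lactamase gene and its native promoter. An f1 phage origin is also present. The short lacZα and lacI fragments next to the repeats look like remnants of the cloning backbone rather than functional parts. The recombination-reduced growth strain listed fits the presence of the two AAV2 inverted terminal repeats, which are prone to rearrangement. These repeats flank the payload and define the DNA that is replicated and encapsidated when helper functions are supplied.

Between the ITRs sits a CAG-type promoter, annotated as a CMV immediate-early enhancer fragment, a chicken β-actin promoter fragment and chimeric chicken β-actin/rabbit β-globin intron sequence. The small HBB hit most likely reflects the globin-derived end of that intron. This strong, broadly active promoter drives the insert, a short synthetic barcode that the depositor recorded in the gRNA/shRNA field only for convenience; it is not described as a guide or hairpin RNA. The feature table does not annotate the barcode itself, but an unannotated gap between the intron region and the WPRE is where it would be expected. The WPRE enhances transcript stability and expression, and an SV40 polyadenylation signal, with an adjoining large T antigen fragment, terminates the message.

The stated purpose is expression mapping, which suggests the transcribed barcode acts as a unique RNA identifier for cells transduced by this vector. The name implies it is one of a numbered barcode series. The record does not state a detection method, and no fluorescent reporter or epitope tag is annotated.
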