Features (pLannotate 1.2.2; 16 found; start..end, strand, type, name):
    171..1031    -  CDS            AmpR: β-lactamase; bla; confers resistance to ampicillin, carbenicillin, and related antibiotics
   1032..1136    -  promoter       AmpR promoter: bla
   1189..1617    -  rep_origin     f1 ori (sequence partly withheld): f1 bacteriophage origin of replication; arrow indicates direction of (+) strand synthesis
   1622..1691    -  CDS            lacZα (fragment): LacZα fragment of β-galactosidase; lacZ fragment
   1686..1818    -  repeat_region  AAV2 ITR (fragment): inverted terminal repeat of adeno-associated virus serotype 2 inverted
   1879..2127    +  enhancer       CMV enhancer (fragment): human cytomegalovirus immediate early enhancer
   2129..2250    +  promoter       chicken β-actin promoter (fragment): contains a 21-bp deletion relative to the standard chicken β-actin promoter
   2409..2544    +  intron         hybrid intron (fragment): hybrid between chicken β-actin (CBA) and minute virus of mice (MMV) introns (Gray et al., 2011)
   2633..2763    +  intron         chimeric intron (fragment): chimera between introns from chicken β-actin and rabbit β-globin
   2761..2823    +  CDS            HBB (fragment): HBB_LEPEU - Experimental evidence at protein level: Swiss-Prot protein existence level 1. Involved in oxygen transport from the lung to the various peripheral tissues. From Lepus europaeus (European hare).
   3021..3609    +  misc_feature   WPRE: woodchuck hepatitis virus posttranscriptional regulatory element
   3652..3773    -  polyA_signal   SV40 poly(A) signal: SV40 polyadenylation signal
   3796..3864    -  CDS            large T antigen (fragment): large T antigen from SV40 (simian virus 40)
   3935..4064    +  repeat_region  AAV2 ITR: inverted terminal repeat of adeno-associated virus serotype 2 inverted
   4058..4114    -  CDS            lacI (fragment): lac repressor; lacI; The lac repressor binds to the lac operator to inhibit transcription in E. coli. This inhibition can be relieved by adding lactose or isopropyl-β-D-thiogalactopyranoside (IPTG).
   4297..4885    -  rep_origin     ori: high-copy-number ColE1/pMB1/pBR322/pUC origin of replication
>Addgene plasmid #229067 | pAAV CAG Barcode5 | addgene full sequence | sequence record 455090 | Addgene NGS Result
GAAGATCCTTTGATCTTTTCTACGGGGTCTGACGCTCAGTGGAACGAAAACTCACGTTAAGGGATTTTGG
TCATGAGATTATCAAAAAGGATCTTCACCTAGATCCTTTTAAATTAAAAATGAAGTTTTAAATCAATCTA
AAGTATATATGAGTAAACTTGGTCTGACAGTTACCAATGCTTAATCAGTGAGGCACCTATCTCAGCGATC
TGTCTATTTCGTTCATCCATAGTTGCCTGACTCCCCGTCGTGTAGATAACTACGATACGGGAGGGCTTAC
CATCTGGCCCCAGTGCTGCAATGATACCGCGAGACCCACGCTCACCGGCTCCAGATTTATCAGCAATAAA
CCAGCCAGCCGGAAGGGCCGAGCGCAGAAGTGGTCCTGCAACTTTATCCGCCTCCATCCAGTCTATTAAT
TGTTGCCGGGAAGCTAGAGTAAGTAGTTCGCCAGTTAATAGTTTGCGCAACGTTGTTGCCATTGCTACAG
GCATCGTGGTGTCACGCTCGTCGTTTGGTATGGCTTCATTCAGCTCCGGTTCCCAACGATCAAGGCGAGT
TACATGATCCCCCATGTTGTGCAAAAAAGCGGTTAGCTCCTTCGGTCCTCCGATCGTTGTCAGAAGTAAG
TTGGCCGCAGTGTTATCACTCATGGTTATGGCAGCACTGCATAATTCTCTTACTGTCATGCCATCCGTAA
GATGCTTTTCTGTGACTGGTGAGTACTCAACCAAGTCATTCTGAGAATAGTGTATGCGGCGACCGAGTTG
CTCTTGCCCGGCGTCAATACGGGATAATACCGCGCCACATAGCAGAACTTTAAAAGTGCTCATCATTGGA
AAACGTTCTTCGGGGCGAAAACTCTCAAGGATCTTACCGCTGTTGAGATCCAGTTCGATGTAACCCACTC
GTGCACCCAACTGATCTTCAGCATCTTTTACTTTCACCAGCGTTTCTGGGTGAGCAAAAACAGGAAGGCA
AAATGCCGCAAAAAAGGGAATAAGGGCGACACGGAAATGTTGAATACTCATACTCTTCCTTTTTCAATAT
TATTGAAGCATTTATCAGGGTTATTGTCTCATGAGCGGATACATATTTGAATGTATTTAGAAAAATAAAC
AAATAGGGGTTCCGCGCACATTTCCCCGAAAAGTGCCACCTAAATTGTAAGCGTTAATATTTTGTTAAAA
TTCGCGTTAAATTTTTGTTAAATCAGCTCATTTTTTAACCAATAGGCCGAAATCGGCAAAATCCCTTATA
AATCAAAAGAATAGACCGAGATAGGGT
[37 nt withheld, positions 1288-1324]
AAAGAACGTGGACTCCAACGTCAAAGG
[49 nt withheld, positions 1352-1400]
T
[91 nt withheld, positions 1402-1492]
G
[124 nt withheld, positions 1494-1617]
CCCATTCGCCATTCAGGCTGCGCAACTGTTGGGAAGGGCGATCGGTGCGGGCCTCTTCGCTATTACGCCA
GCTGCGCGCTCGCTCGCTCACTGAGGCCGCCCGGGCAAAGCCCGGGCGTCGGGCGACCTTTGGTCGCCCG
GCCTCAGTGAGCGAGCGAGCGCGCAGAGAGGGAGTGGCCAACTCCATCACTAGGGGTTCCTTGTAGTTAA
TGATTAACCCGCCATGCTACTTATCTACGTAGCCATGCTCTAGGAAGAGTACCATTGACGTCAATAATGA
CGTATGTTCCCATAGTAACGCCAATAGGGACTTTCCATTGACGTCAATGGGTGGAGTATTTACGGTAAAC
TGCCCACTTGGCAGTACATCAAGTGTATCATATGCCAAGTACGCCCCCTATTGACGTCAATGACGGTAAA
TGGCCCGCCTGGCATTATGCCCAGTACATGACCTTATGGGACTTTCCTACTTGGCAGTACATCTACGTAT
TAGTCATCGCTATTACCATGGTCGAGGTGAGCCCCACGTTCTGCTTCACTCTCCCCATCTCCCCCCCCTC
CCCACCCCCAATTTTGTATTTATTTATTTTTTAATTATTTTGTGCAGCGATGGGGGCGGGGGGGGGGGGG
GGGGGCGCGCGCSGGGGGGGGGGGGGGGGGGSGGGGGGSGGGGSGGGGSGRGGSGGRGRGGKGCGGCGGC
AGCCAATCAGAGCGGCGCGCTCCGAAAGTTTCCTTTTATGGCGAGGCGGCGGCGGCGGCGGCCCTATAAA
AAGCGAAGCGCGCGGCGGGCGGGAGTCGCTGCGCGCTGCCTTCGCCCCGTGCCCCGCTCCGCCGCCGCCT
CGCGCCGCCCGCCCCGGCTCTGACTGACCGCGTTACTCCCACAGGTGAGCGGGCGGGACGGCCCTTCTCC
TCCGGGCTGTAATTAGCGCTTGGTTTAATGACGGCTTGTTTCTTTTCTGTGGCTGCGTGAAAGCCTTGAG
GGGCTCCGGGAGGGCCCTTTGTGCGGGGGGAGCGGCTCGGGGCTGTCCGCGGGGGGACGGCTGCCTTCGG
GGGGGACGGGGCAGGGCGGGGTTCGGCTTCTGGCGTGTGACCGGCGGCTCTAGAGCCTCTGCTAACCATG
TTCATGCCTTCTTCTTTTTCCTACAGCTCCTGGGCAACGTGCTGGTTATTGTGCTGTCTCATCATTTTGG
CAAAGAATTGGATCCGCCACCACTAGTGCCACCATGACACGCCGCAACTTGGACCCGATTCGGTGTGGGC
AGTATTGGCAGAGTATCGAACAAGACCCGGAGAGTCAATCCTCTCGTACTCCCGAAACGGGTGCGTGGAG
CCAGGTGCAAACCAATCTTGGGCAGTTGGACGATTCCGAGGTCGCCTAATAATAAGCTAGCAAGCTTATC
GATAATCAACCTCTGGATTACAAAATTTGTGAAAGATTGACTGGTATTCTTAACTATGTTGCTCCTTTTA
CGCTATGTGGATACGCTGCTTTAATGCCTTTGTATCATGCTATTGCTTCCCGTATGGCTTTCATTTTCTC
CTCCTTGTATAAATCCTGGTTGCTGTCTCTTTATGAGGAGTTGTGGCCCGTTGTCAGGCAACGTGGCGTG
GTGTGCACTGTGTTTGCTGACGCAACCCCCACTGGTTGGGGCATTGCCACCACCTGTCAGCTCCTTTCCG
GGACTTTCGCTTTCCCCCTCCCTATTGCCACGGCGGAACTCATCGCCGCCTGCCTTGCCCGCTGCTGGAC
AGGGGCTCGGCTGTTGGGCACTGACAATTCCGTGGTGTTGTCGGGGAAATCATCGTCCTTTCCTTGGCTG
CTCGCCTGTGTTGCCACCTGGATTCTGCGCGGGACGTCCTTCTGCTACGTCCCTTCGGCCCTCAATCCAG
CGGACCTTCCTTCCCGCGGCCTGCTGCCGGCTCTGCGGCCTCTTCCGCGTCTTCGCCTTCGCCCTCAGAC
GAGTCGGATCTCCCTTTGGGCCGCCTCCCCGCATCGATACCGTCGACCCGGGCGGCCGCTTCGAGCAGAC
ATGATAAGATACATTGATGAGTTTGGACAAACCACAACTAGAATGCAGTGAAAAAAATGCTTTATTTGTG
AAATTTGTGATGCTATTGCTTTATTTGTAACCATTATAAGCTGCAATAAACAAGTTAACAACAACAATTG
CATTCATTTTATGTTTCAGGTTCAGGGGGAGATGTGGGAGGTTTTTTAAAGCAAGTAAAACCTCTACAAA
TGTGGTAAAATCGATAAGGATCTTCCTAGAGCATGGCTACGTAGATAAGTAGCATGGCGGGTTAATCATT
AACTACAAGGAACCCCTAGTGATGGAGTTGGCCACTCCCTCTCTGCGCGCTCGCTCACTGAGGCCGGGCG
ACCAAAGGTCGCCCGACGCCCGGGCTTTGCCCGGGCGGCCTCAGTGAGCGAGCGAGCGCGCAGCTGCATT
AATGAATCGGCCAACGCGCGGGGAGAGGCGGTTTGCGTATTGGGCGCTCTTCCGCTTCCTCGCTCACTGA
CTCGCTGCGCTCGGTCGTTCGGCTGCGGCGAGCGGTATCAGCTCACTCAAAGGCGGTAATACGGTTATCC
ACAGAATCAGGGGATAACGCAGGAAAGAACATGTGAGCAAAAGGCCAGCAAAAGGCCAGGAACCGTAAAA
AGGCCGCGTTGCTGGCGTTTTTCCATAGGCTCCGCCCCCCTGACGAGCATCACAAAAATCGACGCTCAAG
TCAGAGGTGGCGAAACCCGACAGGACTATAAAGATACCAGGCGTTTCCCCCTGGAAGCTCCCTCGTGCGC
TCTCCTGTTCCGACCCTGCCGCTTACCGGATACCTGTCCGCCTTTCTCCCTTCGGGAAGCGTGGCGCTTT
CTCATAGCTCACGCTGTAGGTATCTCAGTTCGGTGTAGGTCGTTCGCTCCAAGCTGGGCTGTGTGCACGA
ACCCCCCGTTCAGCCCGACCGCTGCGCCTTATCCGGTAACTATCGTCTTGAGTCCAACCCGGTAAGACAC
GACTTATCGCCACTGGCAGCAGCCACTGGTAACAGGATTAGCAGAGCGAGGTATGTAGGCGGTGCTACAG
AGTTCTTGAAGTGGTGGCCTAACTACGGCTACACTAGAAGAACAGTATTTGGTATCTGCGCTCTGCTGAA
GCCAGTTACCTTCGGAAAAAGAGTTGGTAGCTCTTGATCCGGCAAACAAACCACCGCTGGTAGCGGTGGT
TTTTTTGTTTGCAAGCAGCAGATTACGCGCAGAAAAAAAGGATCTCAA
